>Addgene plasmid #201177 | pRetroX-TRE3G_NT-GSDMD_I105N_NoCys | addgene full sequence | sequence record 394440 | Addgene NGS Result
TCCGCGTTACATAACTTACGGTAAATGGCCCGCCTGGCTGACCGCCCAACGACCCCCGCCCATTGACGTC
AATAATGACGTATGTTCCCATAGTAACGCCAATAGGGACTTTCCATTGACGTCAATGGGTGGAGTATTTA
CGGTAAACTGCCCACTTGGCAGTACATCAAGTGTATCATATGCCAAGTACGCCCCCTATTGACGTCAATG
ACGGTAAATGGCCCGCCTGGCATTATGCCCAGTACATGACCTTATGGGACTTTCCTACTTGGCAGTACAT
CTACGTATTAGTCATCGCTATTACCATGGTGATGCGGTTTTGGCAGTACATCAATGGGCGTGGATAGCGG
TTTGACTCACGGGGATTTCCAAGTCTCCACCCCATTGACGTCAATGGGAGTTTGTTTTGGCACCAAAATC
AACGGGACTTTCCAAAATGTCGTAACAACTCCGCCCCATTGACGCAAATGGGCGGTAGGCGTGTACGGTG
GGAGGTCTATATAAGCAGAGCTCAATAAAAGAGCCCACAACCCCTCACTCGGCGCGCCAGTCTTCCGATA
GACTGCGTCGCCCGGGTACCCGTATTCCCAATAAAGCCTCTTGCTGTTTGCATCCGAATCGTGGTCTCGC
TGTTCCTTGGGAGGGTCTCCTCTGAGTGATTGACTACCCACGACGGGGGTCTTTCATTTGGGGGCTCGTC
CGGGATTTGGAGACCCCTGCCCAGGGACCACCGACCCACCACCGGGAGGTAAGCTGGCCAGCAACTTATC
TGTGTCTGTCCGATTGTCTAGTGTCTATGTTTGATGTTATGCGCCTGCGTCTGTACTAGTTAGCTAACTA
GCTCTGTATCTGGCGGACCCGTGGTGGAACTGACGAGTTCTGAACACCCGGCCGCAACCCTGGGAGACGT
CCCAGGGACTTTGGGGGCCGTTTTTGTGGCCCGACCTGAGGAAGGGAGTCGATGTGGAATCCGACCCCGT
CAGGATATGTGGTTCTGGTAGGAGACGAGAACCTAAAACAGTTCCCGCCTCCGTCTGAATTTTTGCTTTC
GGTTTGGAACCGAAGCCGCGCGTCTTGTCTGCTGCAGCGCTGCAGCATCGTTCTGTGTTGTCTCTGTCTG
ACTGTGTTTCTGTATTTGTCTGAAAATTAGGGCCAGACTGTTACCACTCCCTTAAGTTTGACCTTAGGTC
ACTGGAAAGATGTCGAGCGGATCGCTCACAACCAGTCGGTAGATGTCAAGAAGAGACGTTGGGTTACCTT
CTGCTCTGCAGAATGGCCAACCTTTAACGTCGGATGGCCGCGAGACGGCACCTTTAACCGAGACCTCATC
ACCCAGGTTAAGATCAAGGTCTTTTCACCTGGCCCGCATGGACACCCAGACCAGGTCCCCTACATCGTGA
CCTGGGAAGCCTTGGCTTTTGACCCCCCTCCCTGGGTCAAGCCCTTTGTACACCCTAAGCCTCCGCCTCC
TCTTCCTCCATCCGCCCCGTCTCTCCCCCTTGAACCTCCTCGTTCGACCCCGCCTCGATCCTCCCTTTAT
CCAGCCCTCACTCCTTCTCTAGGCGCCGGAATTGAAGATCTCGATGAGGCCCTTTCGTCTTCACTCGAGT
TTACTCCCTATCAGTGATAGAGAACGTATGAAGAGTTTACTCCCTATCAGTGATAGAGAACGTATGCAGA
CTTTACTCCCTATCAGTGATAGAGAACGTATAAGGAGTTTACTCCCTATCAGTGATAGAGAACGTATGAC
CAGTTTACTCCCTATCAGTGATAGAGAACGTATCTACAGTTTACTCCCTATCAGTGATAGAGAACGTATA
TCCAGTTTACTCCCTATCAGTGATAGAGAACGTATGTCGAGGTAGGCGTGTACGGTGGGCGCCTATAAAA
GCAGAGCTCGTTTAGTGAACCGTCAGATCGCCTGGAGCAATTCCACAACACTTTTGTCTTATACTTGGAT
CCGCCACCATGCCATCGGCCTTTGAGAAAGTGGTCAAGAATGTGATCAAGGAGGTAAGCGGCAGCAGAGG
CGATCTCATTCCGGTGGACAGCCTGCGGAACTCCACCAGCTTCAGGCCCTACGCCCTTCTGAACAGGAAA
TTTTCAAGCTCAAGGTTCTGGAAACCCCGTTATTCAGCCGTCAACCTGTCAATCAAGGACATCCTGGAGC
CCAGTGCTCCAGAACCAGAACCGGAGGCCTTTGGCTCCTTCAAAGTCTCTGATGTCGTCGATGGGAACAT
TCAGGGCAGAGTGATGTTGTCAGGCATGGGAGAAGGGAAAAATTCTGGTGGGGCTGCAGTGTCTGACAGT
TCCAGTGCCTCCATGAATGTGGCCATACTGCGTGTGACTCAGAAGACCTGGGAGACCATGCAGCATGAAA
GGCACCTTCAGCAGCCTGAGAACAAAATCCTGCAACAGCTTCGGAGTCGTGGGGATGACCTGTTTGTGGT
GACCGAGGTGCTGCAGACAAAGGAGGAAGTGCAGATCACTGAGGTCCACAGCCAAGAGGGCTCAGGCCAG
TTTACGCTGCCTGGAGCTTTAGCCTTGAAGGGTGAAGGCAAGGGCCACCAAAGCCGGAAGAAGATGGTGA
CCATTCCTGCAGGCAGCATCCTGGCATTCCGAGTGGCCCAACTGCTTATTGGCTCTAAATGGGATATCCT
TCTCGTCTCAGATGAGAAACAGAGGACCTTTGAGCCCTCCTCAGGTGACAGAAAAGCAGTGGGCCAGAGG
CACCATGGCCTCAATGTGCTTGCTGCGCTTGCCTCCATCGGAAAGCAGCTCAGTCTCCTGTCAGATTAGG
GAATTCTACCGGGTAGGGGAGGCGCTTTTCCCAAGGCAGTCTGGAGCATGCGCTTTAGCAGCCCCGCTGG
GCACTTGGCGCTACACAAGTGGCCTCTGGCCTCGCACACATTCCACATCCACCGGTAGGCGCCAACCGGC
TCCGTTCTTTGGTGGCCCCTTCGCGCCACCTTCTACTCCTCCCCTAGTCAGGAAGTTCCCCCCCGCCCCG
CAGCTCGCGTCGTGCAGGACGTGACAAATGGAAGTAGCACGTCTCACTAGTCTCGTGCAGATGGACAGCA
CCGCTGAGCAATGGAAGCGGGTAGGCCTTTGGGGCAGCGGCCAATAGCAGCTTTGCTCCTTCGCTTTCTG
GGCTCAGAGGCTGGGAAGGGGTGGGTCCGGGGGCGGGCTCAGGGGCGGGCTCAGGGGCGGGGCGGGCGCC
CGAAGGTCCTCCGGAGGCCCGGCATTCTGCACGCTTCAAAAGCGCACGTCTGCCGCGCTGTTCTCCTCTT
CCTCATCTCCGGGCCTTTCGACCTGCAGCCCAAGCTTACCATGACCGAGTACAAGCCCACGGTGCGCCTC
GCCACCCGCGACGACGTCCCCAGGGCCGTACGCACCCTCGCCGCCGCGTTCGCCGACTACCCCGCCACGC
GCCACACCGTCGATCCGGACCGCCACATCGAGCGGGTCACCGAGCTGCAAGAACTCTTCCTCACGCGCGT
CGGGCTCGACATCGGCAAGGTGTGGGTCGCGGACGACGGCGCCGCGGTGGCGGTCTGGACCACGCCGGAG
AGCGTCGAAGCGGGGGCGGTGTTCGCCGAGATCGGCCCGCGCATGGCCGAGTTGAGCGGTTCCCGGCTGG
CCGCGCAGCAACAGATGGAAGGCCTCCTGGCGCCGCACCGGCCCAAGGAGCCCGCGTGGTTCCTGGCCAC
CGTCGGCGTCTCGCCCGACCACCAGGGCAAGGGTCTGGGCAGCGCCGTCGTGCTCCCCGGAGTGGAGGCG
GCCGAGCGCGCCGGGGTGCCCGCCTTCCTGGAGACCTCCGCGCCCCGCAACCTCCCCTTCTACGAGCGGC
TCGGCTTCACCGTCACCGCCGACGTCGAGGTGCCCGAAGGACCGCGCACCTGGTGCATGACCCGCAAGCC
CGGTGCCTGACGCCCGCCCCACGACCCGCAGCGCCCGACCGAAAGGAGCGCACGACCCCATGCATCGGCG
TCTCGAGATATCAGTGGTCCAGGCTCTAGTTTTGACTCAACAATATCACCAGCTGAAGCCTATAGAGTAC
GAGCCATAGATAAAATAAAAGATTTTATTTAGTCTCCAGAAAAAGGGGGGAATGAAAGACCCCACCTGTA
GGTTTGGCAAGCTAGCTTAAGTAACGCCATTTTGCAAGGCATGGAAAAATACATAACTGAGAATAGAGAA
GTTCAGATCAAGGTCAGGAACAGATGGAACAGGGTCGACCCTAGAGAACCATCAGATGTTTCCAGGGTGC
CCCAAGGACCTGAAATGACCCTGTGCCTTATTTGAACTAACCAATCAGTTCGCTTCTCGCTTCTGTTCGC
GCGCTTCTGCTCCCCGAGCTCAATAAAAGAGCCCACAACCCCTCACTCGGGGCGCCAGTCCTCCGATTGA
CTGAGTCGCCCGGGTACCCGTGTATCCAATAAACCCTCTTGCAGTTGCATCCGACTTGTGGTCTCGCTGT
TCCTTGGGAGGGTCTCCTCTGAGTGATTGACTACCCGTCAGCGGGGGTCTTTCATTTGGGGGCTCGTCCG
GGATCGGGAGACCCCTGCCCAGGGACCACCGACCCACCACCGGGAGGTAAGCTGGCTGCCTCGCGCGTTT
CGGTGATGACGGTGAAAACCTCTGACACATGCAGCTCCCGGAGACGGTCACAGCTTGTCTGTAAGCGGAT
GCCGGGAGCAGACAAGCCCGTCAGGGCGCGTCAGCGGGTGTTGGCGGGTGTCGGGGCGCAGCCATGACCC
AGTCACGTAGCGATAGCGGAGTGTAGATCCGGCTGTGGAATGTGTGTCAGTTAGGGTGTGGAAAGTCCCC
AGGCTCCCCAGCAGGCAGAAGTATGCAAAGCATGCATCTCAATTAGTCAGCAACCAGGTGTGGAAAGTCC
CCAGGCTCCCCAGCAGGCAGAAGTATGCAAAGCATGCATCTCAATTAGTCAGCAACCATAGTCCCGCCCC
TAACTCCGCCCATCCCGCCCCTAACTCCGCCCAGTTCCGCCCATTCTCCGCCCCATGGCTGACTAATTTT
TTTTATTTATGCAGAGGCCGAGGCCGCCTCGGCCTCTGAGCTATTCCAGAAGTAGTGAGGAGGCTTTTTT
GGAGGCCTAGGCTTTTGCAAAAAGCTTACTGGCTTAACTATGCGGCATCAGAGCAGATTGTACTGAGAGT
GCACCATATGCGGTGTGAAATACCGCACAGATGCGTAAGGAGAAAATACCGCATCAGGCGCTCTTCCGCT
TCCTCGCTCACTGACTCGCTGCGCTCGGTCGTTCGGCTGCGGCGAGCGGTATCAGCTCACTCAAAGGCGG
TAATACGGTTATCCACAGAATCAGGGGATAACGCAGGAAAGAACATGTGAGCAAAAGGCCAGCAAAAGGC
CAGGAACCGTAAAAAGGCCGCGTTGCTGGCGTTTTTCCATAGGCTCCGCCCCCCTGACGAGCATCACAAA
AATCGACGCTCAAGTCAGAGGTGGCGAAACCCGACAGGACTATAAAGATACCAGGCGTTTCCCCCTGGAA
GCTCCCTCGTGCGCTCTCCTGTTCCGACCCTGCCGCTTACCGGATACCTGTCCGCCTTTCTCCCTTCGGG
AAGCGTGGCGCTTTCTCATAGCTCACGCTGTAGGTATCTCAGTTCGGTGTAGGTCGTTCGCTCCAAGCTG
GGCTGTGTGCACGAACCCCCCGTTCAGCCCGACCGCTGCGCCTTATCCGGTAACTATCGTCTTGAGTCCA
ACCCGGTAAGACACGACTTATCGCCACTGGCAGCAGCCACTGGTAACAGGATTAGCAGAGCGAGGTATGT
AGGCGGTGCTACAGAGTTCTTGAAGTGGTGGCCTAACTACGGCTACACTAGAAGGACAGTATTTGGTATC
TGCGCTCTGCTGAAGCCAGTTACCTTCGGAAAAAGAGTTGGTAGCTCTTGATCCGGCAAACAAACCACCG
CTGGTAGCGGTGGTTTTTTTGTTTGCAAGCAGCAGATTACGCGCAGAAAAAAAGGATCTCAAGAAGATCC
TTTGATCTTTTCTACGGGGTCTGACGCTCAGTGGAACGAAAACTCACGTTAAGGGATTTTGGTCATGAGA
TTATCAAAAAGGATCTTCACCTAGATCCTTTTAAATTAAAAATGAAGTTTTAAATCAATCTAAAGTATAT
ATGAGTAAACTTGGTCTGACAGTTACCAATGCTTAATCAGTGAGGCACCTATCTCAGCGATCTGTCTATT
TCGTTCATCCATAGTTGCCTGACTCCCCGTCGTGTAGATAACTACGATACGGGAGGGCTTACCATCTGGC
CCCAGTGCTGCAATGATACCGCGAGACCCACGCTCACCGGCTCCAGATTTATCAGCAATAAACCAGCCAG
CCGGAAGGGCCGAGCGCAGAAGTGGTCCTGCAACTTTATCCGCCTCCATCCAGTCTATTAATTGTTGCCG
GGAAGCTAGAGTAAGTAGTTCGCCAGTTAATAGTTTGCGCAACGTTGTTGCCATTGCTGCAGGCATCGTG
GTGTCACGCTCGTCGTTTGGTATGGCTTCATTCAGCTCCGGTTCCCAACGATCAAGGCGAGTTACATGAT
CCCCCATGTTGTGCAAAAAAGCGGTTAGCTCCTTCGGTCCTCCGATCGTTGTCAGAAGTAAGTTGGCCGC
AGTGTTATCACTCATGGTTATGGCAGCACTGCATAATTCTCTTACTGTCATGCCATCCGTAAGATGCTTT
TCTGTGACTGGTGAGTACTCAACCAAGTCATTCTGAGAATAGTGTATGCGGCGACCGAGTTGCTCTTGCC
CGGCGTCAACACGGGATAATACCGCGCCACATAGCAGAACTTTAAAAGTGCTCATCATTGGAAAACGTTC
TTCGGGGCGAAAACTCTCAAGGATCTTACCGCTGTTGAGATCCAGTTCGATGTAACCCACTCGTGCACCC
AACTGATCTTCAGCATCTTTTACTTTCACCAGCGTTTCTGGGTGAGCAAAAACAGGAAGGCAAAATGCCG
CAAAAAAGGGAATAAGGGCGACACGGAAATGTTGAATACTCATACTCTTCCTTTTTCAATATTATTGAAG
CATTTATCAGGGTTATTGTCTCATGAGCGGATACATATTTGAATGTATTTAGAAAAATAAACAAATAGGG
GTTCCGCGCACATTTCCCCGAAAAGTGCCACCTGACGTCTAAGAAACCATTATTATCATGACATTAACCT
ATAAAAATAGGCGTATCACGAGGCCCTTTCGTCTTCAAGAATTAGCTTGGCCATTGCATACGTTGTATCC
ATATCATAATATGTACATTTATATTGGCTCATGTCCAACATTACCGCCATGTTGACATTGATTATTGACT
AGTTATTAATAGTAATCAATTACGGGGTCATTAGTTCATAGCCCATATATGGAGT
Features (pLannotate 1.2.2; 18 found; start..end, strand, type, name):
    309..512     +  promoter       CMV promoter: human cytomegalovirus (CMV) immediate early promoter
    513..688     +  LTR            5' LTR (truncated): truncated long terminal repeat from Moloney murine sarcoma virus
    810..1084    +  misc_feature   MESV Ψ (fragment): packaging signal of murine embryonic stem cell virus
   1151..1567    +  CDS            gag (truncated): truncated Moloney murine leukemia virus (MMLV) gag gene lacking the start codon
   1607..1956    +  promoter       TRE3GV promoter: 3rd-generation Tet-responsive promoter that can be activated by binding of Tet-On® 3G, optimized for retroviral and lentiviral vectors
   1969..2796    +  CDS            Gsdmd (fragment): GSDMD_MOUSE - Also known as Gsdmdc1. Experimental evidence at protein level: Swiss-Prot protein existence level 1. [Gasdermin-D, N-terminal]: Promotes pyroptosis in response to microbial infection and danger signals (PubMed:26375003, PubMed:26375259, PubMed:26611636, PubMed:27383986, PubMed:27385778, PubMed:27418190, PubMed:32820063). Produced by the cleavage of gasdermin-D by inflammatory caspases CASP1 or CASP4/CASP11 in response to canonical, as well as non-canonical (such as cytosolic LPS) inflammasome activators (PubMed:26375003, PubMed:26375259, PubMed:26611636, PubMed:27383986, PubMed:2
   2811..3310    +  promoter       PGK promoter: mouse phosphoglycerate kinase 1 promoter
   3331..3930    +  CDS            PuroR: puromycin N-acetyltransferase; pac from Streptomyces alboniger; confers resistance to puromycin
   3997..4069    +  CDS            env (fragment): murine leukemia virus gPr80 envelope polyprotein precursor; env; proteolytically cleaved into gp70SU and p15TM subunits
   4111..4536    +  LTR            3' LTR (ΔU3): self-inactivating 3' long terminal repeat (LTR) from Moloney murine leukemia virus
   4605..4645    +  CDS            rop (fragment): Rop protein, which maintains plasmids at low copy number; rop
   4747..4785    +  misc_feature   bom (fragment): basis of mobility region from pBR322
   4802..5131    +  promoter       SV40 promoter: SV40 enhancer and early promoter
   5137..5238    +  misc_feature   bom (fragment): basis of mobility region from pBR322
   5424..6012    -  rep_origin     ori: high-copy-number ColE1/pMB1/pBR322/pUC origin of replication
   6183..7043    -  CDS            AmpR: β-lactamase; bla; confers resistance to ampicillin, carbenicillin, and related antibiotics
   7044..7148    -  promoter       AmpR promoter: bla
   7334..308     +  enhancer       CMV enhancer (across the origin): human cytomegalovirus immediate early enhancer
