[The description below was written by a language model from this plasmid's Addgene catalogue record and pLannotate feature annotations shown in this document.]
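Description:
pRetroX-TRE3G_NT-GSDMD_I105N_NoCys is a self-inactivating gammaretroviral transfer vector, about 7.4 kb in the sequenced record, built on the pRetroX-TRE3G backbone for doxycycline-inducible expression of a mutant gasdermin D N-terminal fragment in mammalian cells. In bacteria it is maintained through a high-copy ColE1/pUC-type origin and selected with ampicillin via the β-lactamase gene. Small annotated remnants (rop, bom, env fragments and an SV40 promoter outside the proviral region) appear to be backbone carryover.

The viral genome is transcribed in packaging cells from a CMV enhancer/promoter fused to a truncated 5′ LTR. This is followed by a packaging signal and a truncated, start-codon-less gag segment that supports encapsidation, and the genome ends in a ΔU3 3′ LTR, which inactivates LTR promoter activity after integration. Between the LTRs, a TRE3G-type Tet-responsive promoter optimized for retroviral use drives the insert, cloned between BamHI and EcoRI sites. A downstream mouse PGK promoter expresses puromycin N-acetyltransferase for selection of transduced cells. Because the TRE3G promoter is activated by the Tet-On 3G transactivator, which is not annotated on this plasmid, that factor would have to be supplied separately.

The insert encodes mouse GSDMD residues 1–276, the pore-forming fragment that normally arises from inflammatory caspase cleavage and promotes pyroptosis. It carries I105N together with alanine substitutions at six cysteines (C39, C57, C77, C122, C192, C265), hence "NoCys". The record does not explain the purpose of each mutation, but the associated study concerns the redox sensitivity of gasdermin D pore-forming activity. This suggests use as a cysteine-free variant for comparison in inducible expression experiments.
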