Addgene plasmid #201177: pRetroX-TRE3G_NT-GSDMD_I105N_NoCys
Purpose: Dox-inducible expression of NT-GSDMD gene in mammalian cells by retroviral transduction
Depositing lab: Jonathan Kagan. Depositing organization: Boston Children's Hospital. Publication: Gasdermin D pore-forming activity is redox-sensitive. Devant P, Borsic E, Ngwa EM, Xiao H, Chouchani ET, Thiagarajah JR, Hafner-Bratkovic I, Evavold CL, Kagan JC. Cell Rep. 2023 Jan 31;42(1):112008. doi: 10.1016/j.celrep.2023.112008. Epub 2023 Jan 19. PubMed 36662620.
Backbone
  Vector backbone: pRetroX-TRE3G
  Backbone size w/o insert (bp): 6600
  Vector type: Retroviral
  Selectable markers: Puromycin
Growth in bacteria
  Bacterial resistance: Ampicillin, 100 μg/mL
  Growth temperature: 37°C
  Growth strain: NEB Stable
  Copy number: High Copy
Gene/Insert
  Gene/Insert name: Gasdermin D N-terminal domain (alt name: GSDMD)
  Species: M. musculus (mouse)
  Insert size (bp): 831
  Mutation: aa1-276 only, I105N, C39A, C57A, C77A, C122A, C265A, C192A
  Entrez Gene: Gsdmd (a.k.a. 1810036L03Rik, DF5L, Dfna5l, GsdmD-1, Gsdmdc1, M2-4)
  Promoter: TRE3G
  Cloning method: Restriction Enzyme; 5′ cloning site BamHI (not destroyed); 3′ cloning site EcoRI (not destroyed)
  Sequencing primers: 5′ LNCX_fwd; 3′ MSCV-rev
Terms and licenses: Academic/Nonprofit Terms; Industry Terms: Not Available to Industry
Depositor comments: AF03
How to cite: pRetroX-TRE3G_NT-GSDMD_I105N_NoCys was a gift from Jonathan Kagan (Addgene plasmid # 201177 ; http://n2t.net/addgene:201177 ; RRID:Addgene_201177)
