>Addgene plasmid #201177 | pRetroX-TRE3G_NT-GSDMD_I105N_NoCys | depositor partial sequence | sequence record 390358 | NT-GSDMD insert
ATGCCATCGGCCTTTGAGAAAGTGGTCAAGAATGTGATCAAGGAGGTAAGCGGCAGCAGAGGCGATCTCA
TTCCGGTGGACAGCCTGCGGAACTCCACCAGCTTCAGGCCCTACGCCCTTCTGAACAGGAAATTTTCAAG
CTCAAGGTTCTGGAAACCCCGTTATTCAGCCGTCAACCTGTCAATCAAGGACATCCTGGAGCCCAGTGCT
CCAGAACCAGAACCGGAGGCCTTTGGCTCCTTCAAAGTCTCTGATGTCGTCGATGGGAACATTCAGGGCA
GAGTGATGTTGTCAGGCATGGGAGAAGGGAAAAATTCTGGTGGGGCTGCAGTGTCTGACAGTTCCAGTGC
CTCCATGAATGTGGCCATACTGCGTGTGACTCAGAAGACCTGGGAGACCATGCAGCATGAAAGGCACCTT
CAGCAGCCTGAGAACAAAATCCTGCAACAGCTTCGGAGTCGTGGGGATGACCTGTTTGTGGTGACCGAGG
TGCTGCAGACAAAGGAGGAAGTGCAGATCACTGAGGTCCACAGCCAAGAGGGCTCAGGCCAGTTTACGCT
GCCTGGAGCTTTAGCCTTGAAGGGTGAAGGCAAGGGCCACCAAAGCCGGAAGAAGATGGTGACCATTCCT
GCAGGCAGCATCCTGGCATTCCGAGTGGCCCAACTGCTTATTGGCTCTAAATGGGATATCCTTCTCGTCT
CAGATGAGAAACAGAGGACCTTTGAGCCCTCCTCAGGTGACAGAAAAGCAGTGGGCCAGAGGCACCATGG
CCTCAATGTGCTTGCTGCGCTTGCCTCCATCGGAAAGCAGCTCAGTCTCCTGTCAGATTAG
